Addgene plasmid #56280: AcGFP1-CytERM-N-17
Purpose: Localization: Endoplasmic Reticulum, Excitation: 475, Emission: 505
Depositing lab: Michael Davidson.
Backbone
  Vector backbone: AcGFP1-N1
  Backbone size w/o insert (bp): 4750
  Vector type: Mammalian Expression
  Selectable markers: Neomycin (select with G418)
Growth in bacteria
  Bacterial resistance: Kanamycin, 50 μg/mL
  Growth temperature: 37°C
  Growth strain: DH5alpha
  Copy number: High Copy
Gene/Insert
  Gene/Insert name: CytERM (alt names: Cytochrome p450; NM_001171120.1)
  Promoter: CMV
  Tag / fusion protein: AcGFP1 (C terminal on backbone)
  Cloning method: Unknown
  Sequencing primers: 5′ CMV-F; 3′ SV40pA-R
Terms and licenses: Academic/Nonprofit Terms; Industry Terms: Not Available to Industry
Depositor comments: Cytochrome p450 . Excitation = 475; Emission = 505
How to cite: AcGFP1-CytERM-N-17 was a gift from Michael Davidson (Addgene plasmid # 56280)
