[The description below was written by a language model from this plasmid's Addgene catalogue record.]
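Description:
AcGFP1-CytERM-N-17 is a mammalian expression plasmid built on the AcGFP1-N1 backbone (about 4.75 kb without the insert) that produces a green fluorescent marker for the endoplasmic reticulum. The insert, CytERM, is derived from cytochrome P450 and serves as the ER-targeting element. It is placed upstream of the backbone-encoded AcGFP1, so the fluorescent protein sits at the C terminus of the fusion. Expression is driven by the CMV promoter, a strong constitutive promoter widely used in mammalian cells. The use of an SV40 polyA reverse sequencing primer suggests an SV40 polyadenylation signal downstream of the fusion, although no feature table is provided to confirm the layout. The "N-17" in the name may refer to a linker between the two parts, but the record does not explain it. It also does not state the species of origin of the insert, the extent of the cytochrome P450 sequence included, or the cloning method.

The plasmid is maintained at high copy number in E. coli under kanamycin selection. In mammalian cells the neomycin resistance marker allows G418 selection of stable transfectants. The specific origin of replication is not listed.

The construct is intended for fluorescence imaging of the endoplasmic reticulum in transfected cells. The fusion labels this compartment with a green signal, with excitation recorded at 475 nm and emission at 505 nm. This makes it suitable as an organelle localisation marker, alone or alongside spectrally distinct fluorescent fusions.
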