>Addgene plasmid #56280 | AcGFP1-CytERM-N-17 | depositor partial sequence | sequence record 87187 | insert sequence
TCCGCTAGCGCTACCGGACTCAGATCTGGTACCCTTTGCAGCTTTCCAGTTGTCAGGAAGAGAAGGCTCC
CATGGATCCTGTGGTGGTGCTGGGGCTCTGTCTCTCCTGTTTGCTTCTCCTTTCACTCTGGAAACAGAGC
TATGGGGGAGGGAAGCTTCGAATTCTGCAGTCGACGGTACCGCGGGCCCGGGATCCACCGGTCGCCACCA
TGGTGAGCAAGGGCGCCGAGCTGTTCACCGGCATCGTGCCCATCCTGATCGAGCTGAATGGCGATGTGAA
TGGCCACAAGTTCAGCGTGAGCGGCGAGGGCGAGGGCGATGCCACCTACGGCAAGCTGACCCTGAAGTTC
ATCTGCACCACCGGCAAGCTGCCTGTGCCCTGGCCCACCCTGGTGACCACCCTGAGCTACGGCGTGCAGT
GCTTCTCACGCTACCCCGATCACATGAAGCAGCACGACTTCTTCAAGAGCGCCATGCCTGAGGGCTACAT
CCAGGAGCGCACCATCTTCTTCGAGGATGACGGCAACTACAAGTCGCGCGCCGAGGTGAAGTTCGAGGGC
GATACCCTGGTGAATCGCATCGAGCTGACCGGCACCGATTTCAAGGAGGATGGCAACATCCTGGGCAATA
AGATGGAGTACAACTACAACGCCCACAATGTGTACATCATGACCGACAAGGCCAAGAATGGCATCAAGGT
GAACTTCAAGATCCGCCACAACATCGAGGATGGCAGCGTGCAGCTGGCCGACCACTACCAGCAGAATACC
CCCATCGGCGATGGCCCTGTGCTGCTGCCCGATAACCACTACCTGTCCACCCAGAGCGCCCTGTCCAAGG
ACCCCAACGAGAAGCGCGATCACATGATCTACTTCGGCTTCGTGACCGCCGCCGCCATCACCCACGGCAT
GGATGAGCTGTACAAGTAAGCGGCCGCGACTCTAGATCATAATCAGCCATACCACATTTGTAGAGGTTTT
ACTTGCTTTAAAAACCTCCCACACCTCCCCCTGAACTGAAACATAAAATGAATGCAATTGTTGTTGTTAC
TTGTTTATTGCAGCT
